Addgene plasmid #208261: pLRD09
Purpose: Production of biformene in E. coli MEV20
Depositing lab: Christopher Voigt. Depositing organization: Massachusetts Institute of Technology. Publication: Design of a redox-proficient Escherichia coli for screening terpenoids and modifying cytochrome P450s. Lin GM, Voigt CA. Nature Catalysis. 6, 1016–1029 (2023). https://doi.org/10.1038/s41929-023-01049-5.
Backbone
  Vector backbone: pLRD
  Vector type: Bacterial Expression
Growth in bacteria
  Bacterial resistance: Ampicillin, 100 μg/mL
  Growth temperature: 37°C
  Growth strain: DH5alpha
  Copy number: Low Copy
Gene/Insert 1
  Gene/Insert name: cldB
  Species: Streptomyces cyslabdanicus
  Cloning method: Restriction Enzyme; 5′ cloning site unknown (unknown if destroyed)
Gene/Insert 2
  Gene/Insert name: cldD
  Species: Streptomyces cyslabdanicus
Terms and licenses: Academic/Nonprofit Terms; Industry Terms: Not Available to Industry
How to cite: pLRD09 was a gift from Christopher Voigt (Addgene plasmid # 208261 ; http://n2t.net/addgene:208261 ; RRID:Addgene_208261)
