[The description below was written by a language model from this plasmid's Addgene catalogue record and pLannotate feature annotations shown in this document.]
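Description:
pLRD09 is a 6,862-nt bacterial expression plasmid on the pLRD backbone, built to produce the labdane-type diterpene biformene in the engineered E. coli strain MEV20. It replicates from the pSC101 origin together with its plasmid-encoded Rep101 (RepA) initiator protein, which accounts for the low copy number listed in the record. Selection is by ampicillin resistance through β-lactamase expressed from its native bla promoter.

The payload consists of two genes from the Streptomyces cyslabdanicus cyslabdan biosynthetic pathway, arranged in the same orientation as separate transcription units. Each unit has its own T7 promoter followed directly by a lac operator, so expression depends on T7 RNA polymerase supplied by the host and is repressed by LacI until relieved by IPTG; the annotated features do not include a lacI gene on the plasmid. A hammerhead ribozyme lies between each operator and its coding sequence. Elements placed this way typically act as self-cleaving insulators that trim the 5′ leader, making translation less dependent on promoter context. The first gene, cldB, encodes the enzyme that cyclises geranylgeranyl diphosphate to (+)-copalyl diphosphate. The second, cldD, converts that intermediate to labda-8(17),12(E),14-triene, i.e. biformene. The cassette is flanked by BioBrick prefix and suffix sequences and bracketed by an upstream bacterial terminator and a downstream his operon terminator, which isolate it from the rest of the backbone. No terminator is annotated between the two genes.

According to the associated publication title, the plasmid belongs to work on an E. coli platform for screening terpenoids and their modification by cytochrome P450s, with pLRD09 providing the biformene scaffold.
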