Features (pLannotate 1.2.2; 16 found; start..end, strand, type, name):
     90..133     -  terminator     bacterial terminator: putative bacterial transcription terminator
    136..157     +  misc_feature   BioBrick prefix: BioBrick prefix for parts that do not start with "ATG"
    237..255     +  promoter       T7 promoter: promoter for bacteriophage T7 RNA polymerase
    256..280     +  protein_bind   lac operator: The lac repressor binds to the lac operator to inhibit transcription in E. coli. This inhibition can be relieved by adding lactose or isopropyl-β-D-thiogalactopyranoside (IPTG). lac repressor encoded by lacI
    300..355     +  ncRNA          Hammerhead 3: Accession: RF00008 - Hammerhead ribozyme (type III)
    414..2009    +  CDS            cldB: CLDB_STRCP - Experimental evidence at protein level: Swiss-Prot protein existence level 1. Involved in the biosynthesis of the mercapturic acid derivative diterpene cyslabdan A, a potentiator of the beta-lactam antibiotic imipenem (PubMed:26507838). Catalyzes the conversion of geranylgeranyl diphosphate (GGDP) into (+)-copalyl diphosphate (PubMed:26507838, PubMed:26814669). From Streptomyces cyslabdanicus.
   2117..2135    +  promoter       T7 promoter: promoter for bacteriophage T7 RNA polymerase
   2136..2160    +  protein_bind   lac operator: The lac repressor binds to the lac operator to inhibit transcription in E. coli. This inhibition can be relieved by adding lactose or isopropyl-β-D-thiogalactopyranoside (IPTG). lac repressor encoded by lacI
   2181..2235    +  ncRNA          Hammerhead 3 (fragment): Accession: RF00008 - Hammerhead ribozyme (type III)
   2291..3277    +  CDS            cldD: CLDD_STRCP - Experimental evidence at protein level: Swiss-Prot protein existence level 1. Involved in the biosynthesis of the mercapturic acid derivative diterpene cyslabdan A, a potentiator of the beta-lactam antibiotic imipenem (PubMed:26507838). Catalyzes the conversion of (+)- copalyl diphosphate to yield labda-8(17),12(E),14-triene (biformene) (PubMed:26507838, PubMed:26814669). From Streptomyces cyslabdanicus.
   3410..3430    +  misc_feature   BioBrick suffix: universal suffix for all parts
   3431..3488    +  terminator     his operon terminator: This putative transcriptin terminator from the E. coli his operon has a 2-bp deletion introduced during synthesis. Its efficiency has not been determined.
   4063..4285    +  rep_origin     pSC101 ori: low-copy replication origin that requires the Rep101 protein
   4333..5283    +  CDS            Rep101: RepA protein needed for replication with the pSC101 origin; rep101
   5897..6757    -  CDS            AmpR: β-lactamase; bla; confers resistance to ampicillin, carbenicillin, and related antibiotics
   6758..6862    -  promoter       AmpR promoter: bla
>Addgene plasmid #208261 | pLRD09 | addgene full sequence | sequence record 413666 | Addgene NGS Result
CACATTTCCCCGAAAAGTGCCACCTGACGTCTAAGAAACCATTATTATCATGACATTAACCTATAAAAAT
AGGCGTATCACGAGGCAGAATTTCAGATAAAAAAAATCCTTAGCTTTCGCTAAGGATGATTTCTGGAATT
CGCGGCCGCTTCTAGAGCGCGAAGACTTAATCAAATCCGTAGCAGTGCACAAGCAAGTGAGTGCTGACGA
GCTCAGGAGCCGCAATACACAGGTGCTAATACGACTCACTATAGGGGAATTGTGAGCGGATAACAATTCC
CCTCTAAACGCCAGCCACTAAAGCGGTCAACGCATGTGCTTTGCGTTCTGATGAGACAGTGATGTCGAAA
CCGCCTCTACAAATAATTTTGTTTAAGAAGGTCAAACACATTAGCAACGATAAGGGGGTCTTTATGTCGT
CCATCAGCCATCAAGCGGCTCCGACGCGTGCTCAGCACACCAATTCCTACGTGCAGCTGGCGCGCCAATT
AGTGACTTCAGTCGACAATGACCCATGGGGTGACGTCCCGCCTAGTGTGTACGAAACCGCACGGGTCACA
TCGTGGGCTCCGTGGCTGGAAGGTCACGAGCGCCGCCTGGCATGGTTACTCGAACGCCAAAGTGCGGCCG
GTTCCTGGGGTGAAGGTCCGACCCCTTATCGTCTGCTTCCTACACTGTCTGTTACTGAAGCACTTCTCAG
CACCCTGCGTCAGAACACAGCCGCCGGTGTTTCTCGCGAACGCCTGGCCGCGGCAGTCGACAATGGTCTT
GCAGCGTTGCGTGATCTGAGCGGTACCGGCGGCTGGCCGGATACCGCCGCCATCGAGATTCTGGCACCTG
ATCTGGTGGTTTTAATCAATGACCATCTGGATCAACCAGAAGTTGCCGCACTTCCGCGCCTGGGTCCTTG
GGCCCGCGGTCAAAGATTAGCCCAACCTCACGGTTTTCAAGCGGCGCTCCCTGACCGCGTTGCTGAACGT
TGCCAGGTGGCTGGGGGCGTTCCGCTGAAACTTCATCACACTTTTGAAGGCGTGGCACGCCGCCTGCCGC
GTATGGTGCCTGGAGTTCCCGGTGGACTCCTGGGCTCAAGTCCAGCGGCTACGGCAGCGTGGTTAGCAAC
CGGTCCGGACGAAGGGCGTGACCAAGCAGTTACGGCTCTTACGGCGGTTGCGGAACGCTACGATGGCCTG
TTCCCAGAAGCAACCCCGATTAGTGTGTTCGAACGCCTGTGGATCTCTGTAGCATTAGCTCGCCCGGGTC
TGCCCGCCGCGTGCGTACCTACAATTCGTGCCTGGGCCGCTGAAATCTATGATGCGACCGGAGTGCGTGG
TGCTCCCGGTTTACTGCCAGATACTGATGATACAGCGATGGCGGTCTTAGCGTCTGCACTGGCCGGTAGC
CCGCGAGATCCTTCTCCACTGTCGGCATTTGAGGCGGGTGATCACTATGATTGTTACGTGGGCGAGGACA
CCGGTAGCTCTACGGCTAATGCGCACGCACTCCAGGCTCTTACGGCGTGGCTTAGCCACCGTCCGGCCAC
TGGCGACGCTTTACAGGCCAGACGCGATCTGACGCGAGATTGGCTGCTGGCCCAGCAGGAAAGTGATGGG
GCGTGGCGTGATAAATGGCATGCGAGCCCATATTATGCAACTGAACGTTGCGTTACTGCCCTGTCAGGCC
ATACGGGCCCTACGACGCGTGATGCTATCCGCTCGGCTGCCGATTGGGTCCTGGATGCACAGTCCGATGA
TGGCAGTTGGGGTGTATGGGGAGGTACCGCGGAAGAAACCGCCTACGCCGTGAACATCTTGCTTAACAGC
CCGGACCATACCGGGACGCCAGAAGCGACACAGGCGTTAAAACTGGCAGAAAATGTATTGCGTGAAGCGG
TGCATTCGTCCGGTCACCATCATCCCGCTTTATGGCATGACAAAACCCTTTACGCGCCCCAAGCGATGGC
ACAGGCGGAAGTCATTGCAGCCTTGGAACTGCTGCAGGCACGTCGTCCGTAATAATTATGCCTTCCGCTA
ATCAACTCGGTACCAAATTCCAGAAAAGAGACGCTTTCGAGCGTCTTTTTTCGTTTTGGTCCGTGGACAA
GCACAGCATAGCCAAGTAATACGACTCACTATAGGGGAATTGTGAGCGGATAACAATTCCCCTCTAGGTC
CGAAGATACTTAGGGTGTCTCAAGGTGCGTACCTTGACTGATGAGTCCGAAAGGACGAAACACCCCTCTA
CAAATAATTTTGTTTAAGAGAGAGCCTGAATTACCAATAAGGAGGAATTAATGACCCGCACGGGCGATGC
TGTGACGATTTTGCCACAGCCAGATTTTACCGCCACCTTCCCTGGTCCCTTCCCGACCAGCCCCCACGGT
GAGCGTACAGAGCGTCAGTTGTTAGGCTGGCTGGAAGAGTATCCGCTGCTCCCTTCGGCGCGCGCTCGAT
CAGTTCTGGTAAATATTACAAGCCATGGTGTTAGTCGCACCCTTCCGACCGCCGATGCTGATGATCTCGT
CCTGTTTGCGGAATTACTTCTCTGGCTGACAGCCTTCGACGATATGCATGGTGAGTCAAACGCCGCACGC
GATCTGGTCGCTCTTGTGGACCGCACCGCCGAGTTAACACTGGTTTTAGCAGGCGGTAGTCCGCCTCCCC
TGACCAACCCGTTTCCGGCGGCTCTCTACGATCTGTTGGCGCGTTTTCGAGCACGTACCGGTCCTGCGGC
TTATCTTCGCTTGGCCGCGTCGCTGCGTGACACAATTATGGCGTTAGTGTGGGAAGCTCATCACGTTGCA
GAACCGGAGCGCGTAGCACTGGAAACGTACCTGGAGATGCGTCCGCATACCGTGTTTGTCCGGACGATTT
TCGCCGCGGCCGAAATCGTGTTGGACTACGAACTGACAGATGCACAGCGGGCGCTGGCGCCGGTCAGACA
TCTGGAAACCGCAGTAGCCAATCTGGCTGGATGGATTAACGATCTCGCGTCTTATGAACGGGAAGCAGCG
CGCGGACCGGCGCAACCGTTGTCACTCCCAACCTTGCTGCGCGCTCGACACGGTGGTAGCTTAGAAGAAG
CATTCGCGCGGGCCGGCGGTATGTGCGAAAATGAGGCCGCAGTCGCCAGACAAGGCATTACCAGTCTTGC
AGGGGACCCACCGAGCGCTTTAACCGCGCACGCGCGCGCTCTGGAAGATATTGCGCGCAGCTTTGTGTGG
CATACGAGCCACGCCCGATACCAGGGTCCCAAACGCGGCGCTGCACCAACGAGTCGGTAATAAGCCTCGT
TGCTCTTCATAAATCATCCCTATGACCCCTTCAAAAAAAAAAAACACCCTAACGGGTGTTTTTTTTTTTT
TGGTCTGCCTCTCGCTGACGGTCACAATGCGCTTACGAAAGTCTTCCTGTACTAGTAGCGGCCGCTGCAG
TCCGGCAAAAAAGGGCAAGGTGTCACCACCCTGCCCTTTTTCTTTAAAACCGAAAAGATTACTTCGCGTT
ATGCAGGCTTCCTCGCTCACTGACTCGCTGCGCTCGGTCGTTCGGCTGCGGCGAGCGGTATCAGCTCACT
CAAAGGCGGTAATGACAGTAAGACGGGTAAGCCTGTTGATGATACCGCTGCCTTACTGGGTGCATTAGCC
AGTCTGAATGACCTGTCACGGGATAATCCGAAGTGGTCAGACTGGAAAATCAGAGGGCAGGAACTGCTGA
ACAGCAAAAAGTCAGATAGCACCACATAGCAGACCCGCCATAAAACGCCCTGAGAAGCCCGTGACGGGCT
TTTCTTGTATTATGGGTAGTTTCCTTGCATGAATCCATAAAAGGCGCCTGTAGTGCCATTTACCCCCATT
CACTGCCAGAGCCGTGAGCGCAGCGAACTGAATGTCACGAAAAAGACAGCGACTCAGGTGCCTGATGGTC
GGAGACAAAAGGAATATTCAGCGATTTGCCCGAGCTTGCGAGGGTGCTACTTAAGCCTTTAGGGTTTTAA
GGTCTGTTTTGTAGAGGAGCAAACAGCGTTTGCGACATCCTTTTGTAATACTGCGGAACTGACTAAAGTA
GTGAGTTATACACAGGGCTGGGATCTATTCTTTTTATCTTTTTTTATTCTTTCTTTATTCTATAAATTAT
AACCACTTGAATATAAACAAAAAAAACACACAAAGGTCTAGCGGAATTTACAGAGGGTCTAGCAGAATTT
ACAAGTTTTCCAGCAAAGGTCTAGCAGAATTTACAGATACCCACAACTCAAAGGAAAAGGACTAGTAATT
ATCATTGACTAGCCCATCTCAATTGGTATAGTGATTAAAATCACCTAGACCAATTGAGATGTATGTCTGA
ATTAGTTGTTTTCAAAGCAAATGAACTAGCGATTAGTCGCTATGACTTAACGGAGCATGAAACCAAGCTA
ATTTTATGCTGTGTGGCACTACTCAACCCCACGATTGAAAACCCTACAAGGAAAGAACGGACGGTATCGT
TCACTTATAACCAATACGCTCAGATGATGAACATCAGTAGGGAAAATGCTTATGGTGTATTAGCTAAAGC
AACCAGAGAGCTGATGACGAGAACTGTGGAAATCAGGAATCCTTTGGTTAAAGGCTTTTGGATTTTCCAG
TGGACAAACTATGCCAAGTTCTCAAGCGAAAAATTAGAATTAGTTTTTAGTGAAGAGATATTGCCTTATC
TTTTCCAGTTAAAAAAATTCATAAAATATAATCTGGAACATGTTAAGTCTTTTGAAAACAAATACTCTAT
GAGGATTTATGAGTGGTTATTAAAAGAACTAACACAAAAGAAAACTCACAAGGCAAATATAGAGATTAGC
CTTGATGAATTTAAGTTCATGTTAATGCTTGAAAATAACTACCATGAGTTTAAAAGGCTTAACCAATGGG
TTTTGAAACCAATAAGTAAAGATTTAAACACTTACAGCAATATGAAATTGGTGGTTGATAAGCGAGGCCG
CCCGACTGATACGTTGATTTTCCAAGTTGAACTAGATAGACAAATGGATCTCGTAACCGAACTTGAGAAC
AACCAGATAAAAATGAATGGTGACAAAATACCAACAACCATTACATCAGATTCCTACCTACATAACGGAC
TAAGAAAAACACTACACGATGCTTTAACTGCAAAAATTCAGCTCACCAGTTTTGAGGCAAAATTTTTGAG
TGACATGCAAAGTAAGTATGATCTCAATGGTTCGTTCTCATGGCTCACGCAAAAACAACGAACCACACTA
GAGAACATACTGGCTAAATACGGAAGGATCTGAGGTTCTTATGGCTCTTGTATCTATCAGTGAAGCATCA
AGACTAACAAACAAAAGTAGAACAACTGTTCACCGTTACATATCAAAGGGAAAACTGTCCATATGCACAG
ATGAAAACGGTGTAAAAAAGATAGATACATCAGAGCTTTTACGAGTTTTTGGTGCATTCAAAGCTGTTCA
CCATGAACAGATCGACAATGTAACAGATGAACAGCATGTAACACCTAATAGAACAGGTGAAACCAGTAAA
ACAAAGCAACTAGAACATGAAATTGAACACCTGAGACAACTTGTTACAGCTCAACAGTCACACATAGACA
GCCTGAAACAGGCGATGCTGCTTATCGAATCAAAGCTGCCGACAACACGGGAGCCAGTGACGCCTCCCGT
GGGGAAAAAATCATGGCAATTCTGGAAGAAATAGCGCTTTCAGCCGGCAAACCGGCTGAAGCCGGATCTG
CGATTCTGATAACAAACTAGCAACACCAGAACAGCCCGTTTGCGGGCAGCAAAACCCGTACCGATTATCA
AAAAGGATCTTCACCTAGATCCTTTTAAATTAAAAATGAAGTTTTAAATCAATCTAAAGTATATATGAGT
AAACTTGGTCTGACAGTTACCAATGCTTAATCAGTGAGGCACCTATCTCAGCGATCTGTCTATTTCGTTC
ATCCATAGTTGCCTGACTCCCCGTCGTGTAGATAACTACGATACGGGAGGGCTTACCATCTGGCCCCAGT
GCTGCAATGATACCGCGAGAACCACGCTCACCGGCTCCAGATTTATCAGCAATAAACCAGCCAGCCGGAA
GGGCCGAGCGCAGAAGTGGTCCTGCAACTTTATCCGCCTCCATCCAGTCTATTAATTGTTGCCGGGAAGC
TAGAGTAAGTAGTTCGCCAGTTAATAGTTTGCGCAACGTTGTTGCCATTGCTACAGGCATCGTGGTGTCA
CGCTCGTCGTTTGGTATGGCTTCATTCAGCTCCGGTTCCCAACGATCAAGGCGAGTTACATGATCCCCCA
TGTTGTGCAAAAAAGCGGTTAGCTCCTTCGGTCCTCCGATCGTTGTCAGAAGTAAGTTGGCCGCAGTGTT
ATCACTCATGGTTATGGCAGCACTGCATAATTCTCTTACTGTCATGCCATCCGTAAGATGCTTTTCTGTG
ACTGGTGAGTACTCAACCAAGTCATTCTGAGAATAGTGTATGCGGCGACCGAGTTGCTCTTGCCCGGCGT
CAATACGGGATAATACCGCGCCACATAGCAGAACTTTAAAAGTGCTCATCATTGGAAAACGTTCTTCGGG
GCGAAAACTCTCAAGGATCTTACCGCTGTTGAGATCCAGTTCGATATAACCCACTCGTGCACCCAACTGA
TCTTCAGCATCTTTTACTTTCACCAGCGTTTCTGGGTGAGCAAAAACAGGAAGGCAAAATGCCGCAAAAA
AGGGAATAAGGGCGACACGGAAATGTTGAATACTCATACTCTTCCTTTTTCAATATTATTGAAGCATTTA
TCAGGGTTATTGTCTCATGAGCGGATACATATTTGAATGTATTTAGAAAAATAAACAAATAGGGGTTCCG
CG
